Addgene plasmid #219518: pAGM13425
Purpose: Transient expression of At 5GT
Depositing lab: Sylvestre Marillonnet. Depositing organization: Leibniz Institute of Plant Biochemistry (IPB). Publication: A transient expression tool box for anthocyanin biosynthesis in Nicotiana benthamiana. Grutzner R, Konig K, Horn C, Engler C, Laub A, Vogt T, Marillonnet S. Plant Biotechnol J. 2023 Dec 20. doi: 10.1111/pbi.14261. PubMed 38124296.
Backbone
  Vector backbone: pICH75055
  Vector type: Plant Expression
Growth in bacteria
  Bacterial resistance: Ampicillin, 100 μg/mL
  Growth temperature: 37°C
  Growth strain: DH5alpha
  Copy number: High Copy
Gene/Insert
  Gene/Insert name: At 5GT
  Species: A. thaliana (mustard weed)
  Cloning method: Restriction Enzyme; 5′ cloning site Unknown (unknown if destroyed); 3′ cloning site Unknown (unknown if destroyed)
Terms and licenses: Academic/Nonprofit Terms; Industry Terms
How to cite: pAGM13425 was a gift from Sylvestre Marillonnet (Addgene plasmid # 219518 ; http://n2t.net/addgene:219518 ; RRID:Addgene_219518)
