[The description below was written by a language model from this plasmid's Addgene catalogue record and pLannotate feature annotations shown in this document.]
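Description:
pAGM13425 is a plant expression plasmid built on the pICH75055 backbone and designed as a T-DNA binary vector for Agrobacterium-mediated delivery. The backbone carries two replication systems: a high-copy ColE1/pUC-type origin for propagation in E. coli, and the incP oriV with its trfA replication initiator gene, which supports maintenance in a broad range of hosts, including Agrobacterium. Bacterial selection is by ampicillin or carbenicillin resistance through the β-lactamase gene and its native promoter. A short annotated TetR fragment next to trfA appears to be a backbone remnant rather than a functional gene.

Nopaline-type left and right border repeats define the region transferred into plant cells. Reading from the left border, the main cassette consists of the strong constitutive CaMV 35S promoter, the tobacco mosaic virus Ω leader as a translational enhancer, the Arabidopsis thaliana UGT75C1 coding sequence, and the NOS terminator. UGT75C1 is the anthocyanin 5-O-glucosyltransferase listed in the catalogue as At 5GT, an enzyme that glycosylates anthocyanins using UDP-glucose. Downstream of it, still inside the borders, a second Ω leader precedes the bar gene. This gene encodes phosphinothricin acetyltransferase and confers tolerance to glufosinate/bialaphos herbicides. The feature table does not annotate a promoter or terminator for the bar unit, so its regulatory elements cannot be stated from the record.

The stated purpose is transient expression of At 5GT. The associated publication describes a toolbox for reconstituting anthocyanin biosynthesis in Nicotiana benthamiana, which suggests this plasmid supplies one enzymatic step alongside other pathway constructs.
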