Features (pLannotate 1.2.2; 15 found; start..end, strand, type, name):
    245..298     +  misc_feature   TMV Ω: translational enhancer from the tobacco mosaic virus 5'-leader sequence (Gallie et al., 1988)
    307..855     +  CDS            bar: PAT_STRHY - Experimental evidence at protein level: Swiss-Prot protein existence level 1. Inactivates phosphinothricin (PPT) by transfer of an acetyl group from acetyl CoA. Can also acetylate demethylphosphinothricin but not PTT or glutamate. This enzyme is an effector of phosphinothricin tripeptide (PTT or bialaphos) resistance. From Streptomyces hygroscopicus. Introduced by genetic manipulation and expressed in glufosinate-tolerant maize by Dekalb Genetics.
   1237..1261    +  misc_feature   RB T-DNA repeat: right border repeat from nopaline C58 T-DNA
   1373..1393    -  CDS            TetR (fragment): tetracycline resistance regulatory protein; tetR
   1420..2565    -  CDS            trfA: TRFA_ECOLX - Experimental evidence at protein level: Swiss-Prot protein existence level 1. Also involved in plasmid copy number control, promoting intermolecular coupling of protein bound iterons at oriV, which inhibits replication initiation. From Escherichia coli.
   2901..3489    -  rep_origin     ori: high-copy-number ColE1/pMB1/pBR322/pUC origin of replication
   3660..4520    -  CDS            AmpR: β-lactamase; bla; confers resistance to ampicillin, carbenicillin, and related antibiotics
   4521..4625    -  promoter       AmpR promoter: bla
   4712..5343    -  rep_origin     oriV: incP origin of replication
   5435..5459    +  misc_feature   LB T-DNA repeat: left border repeat from nopaline C58 T-DNA
   5645..5990    +  promoter       CaMV 35S promoter: strong constitutive promoter from cauliflower mosaic virus
   5942..5988    +  promoter       minimal CaMV 35S promoter: minimal 35S promoter from cauliflower mosaic virus
   6019..6072    +  misc_feature   TMV Ω: translational enhancer from the tobacco mosaic virus 5'-leader sequence (Gallie et al., 1988)
   6081..7448    +  CDS            UGT75C1: U75C1_ARATH - Experimental evidence at transcript level: Swiss-Prot protein existence level 2. Catalyzes the glycosylation of anthocyanins from UDP-glucose. From Arabidopsis thaliana (Mouse-ear cress).
   7475..7727    +  terminator     NOS terminator: nopaline synthase terminator and poly(A) signal
>Addgene plasmid #219518 | pAGM13425 | addgene full sequence | sequence record 433796 | Addgene NGS Result
CGCTGAGCTTGTCTTCCACTGGGTGTCAAAGGAGTGTCAGTTAATTAAAGAGTGTCGGGGCCGACACTCT
TAATGGAAGTAAAAGTGTGGGTTTTGCTGCACCGACACTCTTAATTTAAGAGTGTCGGGGTCCCGATGAA
ACCGACGCTTTTAATTTAAGAGTGTGGGTTTTTCCACACCGACACTCTTATGAATGTTACCCTAAATTCC
CCAATCCTATACTGTATAAGAGCTCATTTTTACAACAATTACCAACAACAACAAACAACAAACAACATTA
CAATTACATTTACAATTATCGATACAATGTCTCCTGAAAGAAGGCCTGCTGATATTAGAAGGGCTACTGA
GGCTGATATGCCTGCTGTGTGCACTATTGTGAATCATTACATTGAGACTTCTACTGTGAATTTCAGGACT
GAGCCTCAAGAACCACAAGAGTGGACTGATGATCTTGTGAGGCTTAGAGAGAGGTATCCTTGGCTTGTTG
CTGAAGTGGATGGTGAAGTGGCTGGTATTGCTTATGCTGGTCCTTGGAAGGCTAGGAATGCTTACGATTG
GACTGCTGAGTCTACTGTTTACGTGTCTCCTAGGCATCAAAGAACTGGTCTTGGATCTACTCTTTACACT
CATCTTTTGAAGTCTTTGGAGGCTCAGGGTTTCAAGTCTGTGGTTGCTGTGATTGGACTTCCTAATGATC
CTTCTGTGAGGATGCATGAGGCTCTTGGTTATGCTCCTAGGGGAATGCTTAGAGCTGCTGGTTTCAAACA
TGGAAATTGGCATGATGTGGGATTCTGGCAGCTTGATTTCTCTCTTCCTGTTCCTCCTAGACCTGTTCTT
CCTGTGACTGAGATTTGAGCTTACTCCACCTAAATACTATGCCGGTTCAAATAAGAAAGTAATGATTATG
TACCCAAATAATACATTTATAAGATGTATGTGTGTGATGGACATGTTTCTGTATCGTACCAAAACTAAAT
AGGTGGCTTTTATCCCAAAAAAGTGCTTTCGTTTGATGACCTTATGATTTCTAAAGAGTGTTGTTGTTGC
TGCTTATGTTTAATAAAAGTGATGTATATTATCAGTTGATTTCCCCACGTGGAAGGGGTGATTATATTGC
ACAAAATTAAGTTAAAAGTAACATTGTGGTGTAATAAAAACCCTAGTGAATTTATAACCTATAAGTAAGT
GGTGCAGTAGTGAATTTATCACGAAGTGGTTTAAACTATCAGTGTTTGACAGGATATATTGGCGGGTAAA
CCTAAGAGAAAAGAGCGTTTATTAGAATAATCGGATATTTAAAAGGGCGTGAAAAGGTTTATCCGTTCGT
CCATTTGTATGTGCATGCCAACCACAGGGTTCCCCAGATCAGGCGCTGGCTGCTGAACCCCCAGCCGGAA
CTGACCCCACAAGGCCCTAGCGTTTGCAATGCACCAGGTCATCATTGACCCAGGCGTGTTCCACCAGGCC
GCTGCCTCGCAACTCTTCGCAGGCTTCGCCGACCTGCTCGCGCCACTTCTTCACGCGGGTGGAATCCGAT
CCGCACATGAGGCGGAAGGTTTCCAGCTTGAGCGGGTACGGCTCCCGGTGCGAGCTGAAATAGTCGAACA
TCCGTCGGGCCGTCGGCGACAGCTTGCGGTACTTCTCCCATATGAATTTCGTGTAGTGGTCGCCAGCAAA
CAGCACGACGATTTCCTCGTCGATCAGGACCTGGCAACGGGACGTTTTCTTGCCACGGTCCAGGACGCGG
AAGCGGTGCAGCAGCGACACCGATTCCAGGTGCCCAACGCGGTCGGACGTGAAGCCCATCGCCGTCGCCT
GTAGGCGCGACAGGCATTCCTCGGCCTTCGTGTAATACCGGCCATTGATCGACCAGCCCAGGTCCTGGCA
AAGCTCGTAGAACGTGAAGGTGATCGGCTCGCCGATAGGGGTGCGCTTCGCGTACTCCAACACCTGCTGC
CACACCAGTTCGTCATCGTCGGCCCGCAGCTCGACGCCGGTGTAGGTGATCTTCACGTCCTTGTTGACGT
GGAAAATGACCTTGTTTTGCAGCGCCTCGCGCGGGATTTTCTTGTTGCGCGTGGTGAACAGGGCAGAGCG
GGCCGTGTCGTTTGGCATCGCTCGCATCGTGTCCGGCCACGGCGCAATATCGAACAAGGAAAGCTGCATT
TCCTTGATCTGCTGCTTCGTGTGTTTCAGCAACGCGGCCTGCTTGGCCTCGCTGACCTGTTTTGCCAGGT
CCTCGCCGGCGGTTTTTCGCTTCTTGGTCGTCATAGTTCCTCGCGTGTCGATGGTCATCGACTTCGCCAA
ACCTGCCGCCTCCTGTTCAAGACGACGCGAACGCTCCACGGCGGCCGATGGCGCGGGCAGGGCAGGGGGA
GCCAGTTGCACGCTGTCGCGCTCGATCTTGGCCGTAGCTTGCTGGACCATCGAGCCGACGGACTGGAAGG
TTTCGCGGGGCGCACGCATGACGGTGCGGCTTGCGATGGTTTCGGCATCCTCGGCGGAAAACCCCGCGTC
GATCAGTTCTTGCCTGTATGCCTTCCGGTCAAACGTCCGATTCATTCACCCTCCTTGCGGGATTGCCCCG
ACTCACGCCGGGGCAATGTGCCCTTATTCCTGATTTGACCCGCCTGGTGCCTTGGTGTCCAGATAATCCA
CCTTATCGGCAATGAAGTCGGTCCCGTAGACCGTCTGGCCGTCCTTCTCGTACTTGGTATTCCGAATCTT
GCCCTGCACGAATACCAGCGACCCCTTGCCCAAATACTTGCCGTGGGCCTCGGCCTGAGAGCCAAAACAC
TTGATGCGGAAGAAGTCGGTGCGCTCCTGCTTGTCGCCGGCATCGTTGCGCCACATCTAGGATCTGCCAG
GAACCGTAAAAAGGCCGCGTTGCTGGCGTTTTTCCATAGGCTCCGCCCCCCTGACGAGCATCACAAAAAT
CGACGCTCAAGTCAGAGGTGGCGAAACCCGACAGGACTATAAAGATACCAGGCGTTTCCCCCTGGAAGCT
CCCTCGTGCGCTCTCCTGTTCCGACCCTGCCGCTTACCGGATACCTGTCCGCCTTTCTCCCTTCGGGAAG
CGTGGCGCTTTCTCATAGCTCACGCTGTAGGTATCTCAGTTCGGTGTAGGTCGTTCGCTCCAAGCTGGGC
TGTGTGCACGAACCCCCCGTTCAGCCCGACCGCTGCGCCTTATCCGGTAACTATCGTCTTGAGTCCAACC
CGGTAAGACACGACTTATCGCCACTGGCAGCAGCCACTGGTAACAGGATTAGCAGAGCGAGGTATGTAGG
CGGTGCTACAGAGTTCTTGAAGTGGTGGCCTAACTACGGCTACACTAGAAGAACAGTATTTGGTATCTGC
GCTCTGCTGAAGCCAGTTACCTTCGGAAAAAGAGTTGGTAGCTCTTGATCCGGCAAACAAACCACCGCTG
GTAGCGGTGGTTTTTTTGTTTGCAAGCAGCAGATTACGCGCAGAAAAAAAGGATCTCAAGAAGATCCTTT
GATCTTTTCTACGGGGTCTGACGCTCAGTGGAACGAAAACTCACGTTAAGGGATTTTGGTCATGAGATTA
TCAAAAAGGATCTTCACCTAGATCCTTTTAAATTAAAAATGAAGTTTTAAATCAATCTAAAGTATATATG
AGTAAACTTGGTCTGACAGTTACCAATGCTTAATCAGTGAGGCACCTATCTCAGCGATCTGTCTATTTCG
TTCATCCATAGTTGCCTGACTCCCCGTCGTGTAGATAACTACGATACGGGAGGGCTTACCATCTGGCCCC
AGTGCTGCAATGATACCGCGAGAACCACGCTCACCGGCTCCAGATTTATCAGCAATAAACCAGCCAGCCG
GAAGGGCCGAGCGCAGAAGTGGTCCTGCAACTTTATCCGCCTCCATCCAGTCTATTAATTGTTGCCGGGA
AGCTAGAGTAAGTAGTTCGCCAGTTAATAGTTTGCGCAACGTTGTTGCCATTGCTACAGGCATCGTGGTG
TCACGCTCGTCGTTTGGTATGGCTTCATTCAGCTCCGGTTCCCAACGATCAAGGCGAGTTACATGATCCC
CCATGTTGTGCAAAAAAGCGGTTAGCTCCTTCGGTCCTCCGATCGTTGTCAGAAGTAAGTTGGCCGCAGT
GTTATCACTCATGGTTATGGCAGCACTGCATAATTCTCTTACTGTCATGCCATCCGTAAGATGCTTTTCT
GTGACTGGTGAGTACTCAACCAAGTCATTCTGAGAATAGTGTATGCGGCGACCGAGTTGCTCTTGCCCGG
CGTCAATACGGGATAATACCGCGCCACATAGCAGAACTTTAAAAGTGCTCATCATTGGAAAACGTTCTTC
GGGGCGAAAACTCTCAAGGATCTTACCGCTGTTGAGATCCAGTTCGATGTAACCCACTCGTGCACCCAAC
TGATCTTCAGCATCTTTTACTTTCACCAGCGTTTCTGGGTGAGCAAAAACAGGAAGGCAAAATGCCGCAA
AAAAGGGAATAAGGGCGACACGGAAATGTTGAATACTCATACTCTTCCTTTTTCAATATTATTGAAGCAT
TTATCAAGGTTATTGTCTCATGAGCGGATACATATTTGAATGTATTTAGAAAAATAAACAAATAGGGGTT
CCGCGCACGAATTGGCCAGCGCTGCCATTTTTGGGGTGAGGCCGTTCGCGGCCGAGGGGCGCAGCCCCTG
GGGGGATGGGAGGCCCGCGTTAGCGGGCCGGGAGGGTTCGAGAAGGGGGGGCACCCCCCTTCGGCGTGCG
CGGTCACGCGCACAGGGCGCAGCCCTGGTTAAAAACAAGGTTTATAAATATTGGTTTAAAAGCAGGTTAA
AAGACAGGTTAGCGGTGGCCGAAAAACGGGCGGAAACCCTTGCAAATGCTGGATTTTCTGCCTGTGGACA
GCCCCTCAAATGTCAATAGGTGCGCCCCTCATCTGTCAGCACTCTGCCCCTCAAGTGTCAAGGATCGCGC
CCCTCATCTGTCAGTAGTCGCGCCCCTCAAGTGTCAATACCGCAGGGCACTTATCCCCAGGCTTGTCCAC
ATCATCTGTGGGAAACTCGCGTAAAATCAGGCGTTTTCGCCGATTTGCGAGGCTGGCCAGCTCCACGTCG
CCGGCCGAAATCGAGCCTGCCCCTCATCTGTCAACGCCGCGCCGGGTGAGTCGGCCCCTCAAGTGTCAAC
GTCCGCCCCTCATCTGTCAGTGAGGGCCAAGTTTTCCGCGAGGTATCCACAACGCCGGCGGCCGCGGTGT
CTCGCACACGGCTTCGACGGCGTTTCTGGCGCGTTTGCAGGGCCATAGACGGCCGCCAGCCCAGCGGCGA
GGGCAACCAGCCCGGTGAGCGTCGCAAAGGAGATCCTGATCTGACTGATGGGCTGCCTGTATCGAGTGGT
GATTTTGTGCCGAGCTGCCGGTCGGGGAGCTGTTGGCTGGCTGGTGGCAGGATATATTGTGGTGTAAACA
AATTGACGCTTAGACAACTTAATAACACATTGCGGACGTTTTTAATGTACTGGGGTGGATGCAGTGGGCC
CCACTCTGTGAAGACAATGTGGAATTCCTCGAGGGAGGTCAACATGGTGGAGCACGACACTCTGGTCTAC
TCCAAAAATGTCAAAGATACAGTCTCAGAAGATCAAAGGGCTATTGAGACTTTTCAACAAAGGATAATTT
CGGGAAACCTCCTCGGATTCCATTGCCCAGCTATCTGTCACTTCATCGAAAGGACAGTAGAAAAGGAAGG
TGGCTCCTACAAATGCCATCATTGCGATAAAGGAAAGGCTATCATTCAAGATCTCTCTGCCGACAGTGGT
CCCAAAGATGGACCCCCACCCACGAGGAGCATCGTGGAAAAAGAAGAGGTTCCAACCACGTCTACAAAGC
AAGTGGATTGATGTGACATCTCCACTGACGTAAGGGATGACGCACAATCCCACTATCCTTCGCAAGACCC
TTCCTCTATATAAGGAAGTTCATTTCATTTGGAGAGGACACGCTCGAGTATAAGAGCTCATTTTTACAAC
AATTACCAACAACAACAAACAACAAACAACATTACAATTACATTTACAATTATCGATACAATGGCCACTT
CCGTCAATGGTTCCCATCGTCGTCCACATTACTTGCTTGTAACATTCCCAGCGCAAGGTCACATCAACCC
GGCGCTTCAACTAGCCAACCGCCTCATCCACCACGGTGCAACCGTCACATACTCCACCGCAGTCTCTGCT
CACCGACGTATGGGCGAGCCACCTTCCACAAAAGGTCTATCCTTCGCTTGGTTCACCGATGGATTCGACG
ACGGACTCAAGTCATTCGAGGACCAGAAAATCTACATGTCCGAACTCAAACGATGTGGTTCAAACGCCCT
GAGAGACATCATCAAAGCCAATCTTGACGCCACCACCGAAACAGAGCCTATCACCGGGGTAATCTACTCT
GTTCTCGTCCCGTGGGTTTCTACGGTAGCGCGTGAGTTTCACCTCCCAACTACACTTCTCTGGATTGAAC
CAGCTACTGTACTAGACATCTACTACTACTACTTCAACACCTCTTACAAACATCTCTTCGACGTTGAACC
GATTAAATTACCGAAACTGCCACTGATCACCACCGGTGACCTCCCGTCGTTTCTTCAACCTTCGAAGGCA
TTACCGTCAGCTCTTGTGACTCTAAGAGAACATATCGAAGCTCTCGAAACGGAATCAAACCCTAAGATTC
TTGTTAACACATTCTCTGCTTTGGAACACGATGCTTTAACCTCTGTTGAGAAACTCAAGATGATCCCAAT
CGGACCGTTGGTTTCTTCCTCCGAGGGTAAAACCGATCTTTTCAAATCTTCCGACGAGGATTACACGAAA
TGGTTAGACTCGAAGCTCGAGAGATCAGTGATTTACATTTCCTTAGGCACACACGCCGATGATTTACCAG
AGAAACACATGGAAGCGCTTACTCACGGCGTGTTAGCTACAAACAGACCGTTTTTATGGATCGTGAGGGA
GAAAAATCCAGAAGAGAAGAAGAAGAATCGGTTTCTTGAATTGATCAGAGGAAGTGATCGAGGATTGGTG
GTGGGATGGTGTTCTCAGACAGCTGTTTTGGCGCATTGTGCTGTGGGATGTTTTGTGACTCATTGTGGTT
GGAATTCGACGTTGGAGAGTTTAGAGAGTGGTGTTCCGGTGGTTGCGTTTCCGCAGTTTGCTGATCAGTG
TACAACGGCGAAGCTTGTGGAGGATACGTGGAGGATTGGAGTGAAGGTGAAGGTTGGGGAGGAAGGAGAT
GTGGATGGGGAGGAGATTAGAAGGTGTTTGGAGAAGGTGATGAGTGGTGGAGAAGAGGCGGAGGAGATGA
GAGAGAATGCAGAGAAGTGGAAGGCGATGGCTGTTGATGCGGCAGCGGAAGGTGGACCGTCGGATTTGAA
TCTTAAAGGTTTTGTGGACGAGGATGAGTAGGCTTGATCCTCTAGAGTCAAGCAGATCGTTCAAACATTT
GGCAATAAAGTTTCTTAAGATTGAATCCTGTTGCCGGTCTTGCGATGATTATCATATAATTTCTGTTGAA
TTACGTTAAGCATGTAATAATTAACATGTAATGCATGACGTTATTTATGAGATGGGTTTTTATGATTAGA
GTCCCGCAATTATACATTTAATACGCGATAGAAAACAAAATATAGCGCGCAAACTAGGATAAATTATCGC
GCGCGGTGTCATCTATGTTACTAGATCGA
